Addgene plasmid #237469: pMB-Tl-ADPHK
Purpose: Expression of His-tagged Thermococcus litoralis ADP hexokinase
Depositing lab: Michael Baker. Depositing organization: Imperial College London.
Backbone
  Vector backbone: pET51(b)
  Backbone manufacturer: Novagen
  Backbone size w/o insert (bp): 5218
  Total vector size (bp): 6586
  Vector type: Bacterial Expression
Growth in bacteria
  Bacterial resistance: Ampicillin, 100 μg/mL
  Growth temperature: 37°C
  Growth strain: DH5alpha
  Copy number: Low Copy
Gene/Insert
  Gene/Insert name: ADP hexokinase (alt name: ADP-HK)
  Species: Thermococcus litoralis DSM 5473
  Insert size (bp): 1512
  GenBank ID: WP_171814849.1
  Promoter: T7
  Tag / fusion protein: C-terminal 10 His-tag (C terminal on backbone); N-terminal strep tag (N terminal on backbone)
  Cloning method: Gibson Cloning
  Sequencing primers: 5′ T7; 3′ T7 Terminal
Terms and licenses: Academic/Nonprofit Terms; Industry Terms: Not Available to Industry
Depositor comments: There are discrepancies between the Addgene NGS sequence and the depositor reference: 2 1-bp SNPs in ADPHex T. lit that cause AA changes P21V and F492S. The depositor has confirmed these do not impact plasmid function.
How to cite: pMB-Tl-ADPHK was a gift from Michael Baker (Addgene plasmid # 237469 ; http://n2t.net/addgene:237469 ; RRID:Addgene_237469)
