[The description below was written by a language model from this plasmid's Addgene catalogue record and pLannotate feature annotations shown in this document.]
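Description:
pMB-Tl-ADPHK is a bacterial expression plasmid built on the Novagen pET51(b) backbone for producing the ADP-dependent hexokinase (ADP-HK, annotated as glkA) of the hyperthermophilic archaeon Thermococcus litoralis DSM 5473 in E. coli. It replicates from a pBR322-type ColE1 origin accompanied by the bom region and the rop gene, which keeps copy number low, consistent with the catalogue's low-copy designation. Selection is by ampicillin through the β-lactamase gene, and an f1 origin is also present. Short tetracycline-resistance fragments and a small predicted E. coli ORF appear in the feature table; these look like non-functional remnants of the pBR322 lineage.

The insert, introduced by Gibson cloning, sits in a standard T7lac expression cassette: a T7 promoter followed by a lac operator, the T7 gene 10 ribosome binding site, the coding region and a T7 terminator. The plasmid-borne lacI gene supplies repressor, so transcription depends on a host providing T7 RNA polymerase and is relieved by IPTG. The enzyme is fused to an N-terminal Strep-tag II and, according to the record, a C-terminal 10×His tag from the backbone. The His tag is not called in the automated annotation, which shows only a short misassigned fragment between the end of the gene and the terminator. The two tags permit affinity purification by Strep-Tactin or immobilised metal chromatography.

The encoded enzyme phosphorylates D-glucose to glucose 6-phosphate using ADP rather than ATP as donor. The repository's sequencing result differs from the depositor's reference by changes giving P21V and F492S, which the depositor reports do not affect plasmid function.
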