Features (pLannotate 1.2.2; 19 found; start..end, strand, type, name):
     70..87      +  CDS            SET1 (fragment): solubility-enhancement tag derived from T7 phage gene 10B
     95..142     +  terminator     T7 terminator: transcription terminator for bacteriophage T7 RNA polymerase
    179..634     +  rep_origin     f1 ori (sequence partly withheld): f1 bacteriophage origin of replication; arrow indicates direction of (+) strand synthesis
    749..1609    -  CDS            AmpR: β-lactamase; bla; confers resistance to ampicillin, carbenicillin, and related antibiotics
   1610..1702    -  promoter       AmpR promoter: bla
   1783..2371    +  rep_origin     ori: high-copy-number ColE1/pMB1/pBR322/pUC origin of replication
   2557..2696    -  misc_feature   bom: basis of mobility region from pBR322
   2798..2989    -  CDS            rop: Rop protein, which maintains plasmids at low copy number; rop
   3006..3386    +  CDS            YPB1_ECOLX: Protein predicted: Swiss-Prot protein existence level 4. From Escherichia coli.
   3448..3512    -  CDS            TcR (fragment): tetracycline efflux protein; tet; confers resistance to tetracycline
   3527..3548    -  protein_bind   CAP binding site: CAP binding activates transcription in the presence of cAMP. E. coli catabolite activator protein
   3561..4643    -  CDS            lacI: lac repressor; lacI; The lac repressor binds to the lac operator to inhibit transcription in E. coli. This inhibition can be relieved by adding lactose or isopropyl-β-D-thiogalactopyranoside (IPTG).
   4644..4721    -  promoter       lacI promoter: lacI
   4729..5008    -  CDS            TcR (fragment): tetracycline efflux protein; tet; confers resistance to tetracycline
   5034..5052    +  promoter       T7 promoter: promoter for bacteriophage T7 RNA polymerase
   5053..5077    +  protein_bind   lac operator: The lac repressor binds to the lac operator to inhibit transcription in E. coli. This inhibition can be relieved by adding lactose or isopropyl-β-D-thiogalactopyranoside (IPTG). lac repressor encoded by lacI
   5092..5114    +  RBS            RBS: efficient ribosome binding site from bacteriophage T7 gene 10 (Olins and Rangwala, 1989)
   5130..5153    +  CDS            Strep-Tag II: peptide that binds Strep-Tactin®, an engineered form of streptavidin
   5184..6581    +  CDS            glkA: GLKA_THELN - Experimental evidence at protein level: Swiss-Prot protein existence level 1. Catalyzes the ADP-dependent phosphorylation of D-glucose to D-glucose 6-phosphate and glucosamine to glucosamine 6-phosphate (PubMed:11098152, PubMed:23818958). Can also use CDP as the phosphoryl group donor and D-1,5-anhydroglucitol as the phosphoryl group acceptor (PubMed:11098152). From Thermococcus litoralis (strain ATCC 51850 / DSM 5473 / JCM 8560 / NS-C).
>Addgene plasmid #237469 | pMB-Tl-ADPHK | addgene full sequence | sequence record 473992 | Addgene NGS Result
AGCTCCGGGCTCCTCCTCAATTTCCGCTCATCACCACCATCATCACCATCACCACCACTAATTAACCTAG
GCTGCTGCCACCGCTGAGCAATAACTAGCATAACCCCTTGGGGCCTCTAAACGGGTCTTGAGGGGTTTTT
TGCTGAAAGGAGGAACTATATCCGGATTGGCGAATGGG
[124 nt withheld, positions 179-302]
C
[91 nt withheld, positions 304-394]
A
[49 nt withheld, positions 396-444]
CCTTTGACGTTGGAGTCCACGTTCTTT
[37 nt withheld, positions 472-508]
ACCCTATCTCGGTCTATTCTTTTGATTTATAAGGGATTTTGCCGATTTCGGCCTATTGGTTAAAAAATGA
GCTGATTTAACAAAAATTTAACGCGAATTTTAACAAAATATTAACGTTTACAATTTCTGGCGGCACGATG
GCATGAGATTATCAAAAAGGATCTTCACCTAGATCCTTTTAAATTAAAAATGAAGTTTTAAATCAATCTA
AAGTATATATGAGTAAACTTGGTCTGACAGTTACCAATGCTTAATCAGTGAGGCACCTATCTCAGCGATC
TGTCTATTTCGTTCATCCATAGTTGCCTGACTCCCCGTCGTGTAGATAACTACGATACGGGAGGGCTTAC
CATCTGGCCCCAGTGCTGCAATGATACCGCGAGACCCACGCTCACCGGCTCCAGATTTATCAGCAATAAA
CCAGCCAGCCGGAAGGGCCGAGCGCAGAAGTGGTCCTGCAACTTTATCCGCCTCCATCCAGTCTATTAAT
TGTTGCCGGGAAGCTAGAGTAAGTAGTTCGCCAGTTAATAGTTTGCGCAACGTTGTTGCCATTGCTACAG
GCATCGTGGTGTCACGCTCGTCGTTTGGTATGGCTTCATTCAGCTCCGGTTCCCAACGATCAAGGCGAGT
TACATGATCCCCCATGTTGTGCAAAAAAGCGGTTAGCTCCTTCGGTCCTCCGATCGTTGTCAGAAGTAAG
TTGGCCGCAGTGTTATCACTCATGGTTATGGCAGCACTGCATAATTCTCTTACTGTCATGCCATCCGTAA
GATGCTTTTCTGTGACTGGTGAGTACTCAACCAAGTCATTCTGAGAATAGTGTATGCGGCGACCGAGTTG
CTCTTGCCCGGCGTCAATACGGGATAATACCGCGCCACATAGCAGAACTTTAAAAGTGCTCATCATTGGA
AAACGTTCTTCGGGGCGAAAACTCTCAAGGATCTTACCGCTGTTGAGATCCAGTTCGATGTAACCCACTC
GTGCACCCAACTGATCTTCAGCATCTTTTACTTTCACCAGCGTTTCTGGGTGAGCAAAAACAGGAAGGCA
AAATGCCGCAAAAAAGGGAATAAGGGCGACACGGAAATGTTGAATACTCATACTCTTCCTTTTTCAATCA
TGATTGAAGCATTTATCAGGGTTATTGTCTCATGAGCGGATACATATTTGAATGTATTTAGAAAAATAAA
CAAATAGGTCATGACCAAAATCCCTTAACGTGAGTTTTCGTTCCACTGAGCGTCAGACCCCGTAGAAAAG
ATCAAAGGATCTTCTTGAGATCCTTTTTTTCTGCGCGTAATCTGCTGCTTGCAAACAAAAAAACCACCGC
TACCAGCGGTGGTTTGTTTGCCGGATCAAGAGCTACCAACTCTTTTTCCGAAGGTAACTGGCTTCAGCAG
AGCGCAGATACCAAATACTGTCCTTCTAGTGTAGCCGTAGTTAGGCCACCACTTCAAGAACTCTGTAGCA
CCGCCTACATACCTCGCTCTGCTAATCCTGTTACCAGTGGCTGCTGCCAGTGGCGATAAGTCGTGTCTTA
CCGGGTTGGACTCAAGACGATAGTTACCGGATAAGGCGCAGCGGTCGGGCTGAACGGGGGGTTCGTGCAC
ACAGCCCAGCTTGGAGCGAACGACCTACACCGAACTGAGATACCTACAGCGTGAGCTATGAGAAAGCGCC
ACGCTTCCCGAAGGGAGAAAGGCGGACAGGTATCCGGTAAGCGGCAGGGTCGGAACAGGAGAGCGCACGA
GGGAGCTTCCAGGGGGAAACGCCTGGTATCTTTATAGTCCTGTCGGGTTTCGCCACCTCTGACTTGAGCG
TCGATTTTTGTGATGCTCGTCAGGGGGGCGGAGCCTATGGAAAAACGCCAGCAACGCGGCCTTTTTACGG
TTCCTGGCCTTTTGCTGGCCTTTTGCTCACATGTTCTTTCCTGCGTTATCCCCTGATTCTGTGGATAACC
GTATTACCGCCTTTGAGTGAGCTGATACCGCTCGCCGCAGCCGAACGACCGAGCGCAGCGAGTCAGTGAG
CGAGGAAGCGGAAGAGCGCCTGATGCGGTATTTTCTCCTTACGCATCTGTGCGGTATTTCACACCGCAAT
GGTGCACTCTCAGTACAATCTGCTCTGATGCCGCATAGTTAAGCCAGTATACACTCCGCTATCGCTACGT
GACTGGGTCATGGCTGCGCCCCGACACCCGCCAACACCCGCTGACGCGCCCTGACGGGCTTGTCTGCTCC
CGGCATCCGCTTACAGACAAGCTGTGACCGTCTCCGGGAGCTGCATGTGTCAGAGGTTTTCACCGTCATC
ACCGAAACGCGCGAGGCAGCTGCGGTAAAGCTCATCAGCGTGGTCGTGAAGCGATTCACAGATGTCTGCC
TGTTCATCCGCGTCCAGCTCGTTGAGTTTCTCCAGAAGCGTTAATGTCTGGCTTCTGATAAAGCGGGCCA
TGTTAAGGGCGGTTTTTTCCTGTTTGGTCACTGATGCCTCCGTGTAAGGGGGATTTCTGTTCATGGGGGT
AATGATACCGATGAAACGAGAGAGGATGCTCACGATACGGGTTACTGATGATGAACATGCCCGGTTACTG
GAACGTTGTGAGGGTAAACAACTGGCGGTATGGATGCGGCGGGACCAGAGAAAAATCACTCAGGGTCAAT
GCCAGCGCTTCGTTAATACAGATGTAGGTGTTCCACAGGGTAGCCAGCAGCATCCTGCGATGCAGATCCG
GAACATAATGGTGCAGGGCGCTGACTTCCGCGTTTCCAGACTTTACGAAACACGGAAACCGAAGACCATT
CATGTTGTTGCTCAGGTCGCAGACGTTTTGCAGCAGCAGTCGCTTCACGTTCGCTCGCGTATCGGTGATT
CATTCTGCTAACCAGTAAGGCAACCCCGCCAGCCTAGCCGGGTCCTCAACGACAGGAGCACGATCATGCT
AGTCATGCCCCGCGCCCACCGGAAGGAGCTGACTGGGTTGAAGGCTCTCAAGGGCATCGGTCGAGATCCC
GGTGCCTAATGAGTGAGCTAACTTACATTAATTGCGTTGCGCTCACTGCCCGCTTTCCAGTCGGGAAACC
TGTCGTGCCAGCTGCATTAATGAATCGGCCAACGCGCGGGGAGAGGCGGTTTGCGTATTGGGCGCCAGGG
TGGTTTTTCTTTTCACCAGTGAGACGGGCAACAGCTGATTGCCCTTCACCGCCTGGCCCTGAGAGAGTTG
CAGCAAGCGGTCCACGCTGGTTTGCCCCAGCAGGCGAAAATCCTGTTTGATGGTGGTTAACGGCGGGATA
TAACATGAGCTGTCTTCGGTATCGTCGTATCCCACTACCGAGATGTCCGCACCAACGCGCAGCCCGGACT
CGGTAATGGCGCGCATTGCGCCCAGCGCCATCTGATCGTTGGCAACCAGCATCGCAGTGGGAACGATGCC
CTCATTCAGCATTTGCATGGTTTGTTGAAAACCGGACATGGCACTCCAGTCGCCTTCCCGTTCCGCTATC
GGCTGAATTTGATTGCGAGTGAGATATTTATGCCAGCCAGCCAGACGCAGACGCGCCGAGACAGAACTTA
ATGGGCCCGCTAACAGCGCGATTTGCTGGTGACCCAATGCGACCAGATGCTCCACGCCCAGTCGCGTACC
GTCTTCATGGGAGAAAATAATACTGTTGATGGGTGTCTGGTCAGAGACATCAAGAAATAACGCCGGAACA
TTAGTGCAGGCAGCTTCCACAGCAATGGCATCCTGGTCATCCAGCGGATAGTTAATGATCAGCCCACTGA
CGCGTTGCGCGAGAAGATTGTGCACCGCCGCTTTACAGGCTTCGACGCCGCTTCGTTCTACCATCGACAC
CACCACGCTGGCACCCAGTTGATCGGCGCGAGATTTAATCGCCGCGACAATTTGCGACGGCGCGTGCAGG
GCCAGACTGGAGGTGGCAACGCCAATCAGCAACGACTGTTTGCCCGCCAGTTGTTGTGCCACGCGGTTGG
GAATGTAATTCAGCTCCGCCATCGCCGCTTCCACTTTTTCCCGCGTTTTCGCAGAAACGTGGCTGGCCTG
GTTCACCACGCGGGAAACGGTCTGATAAGAGACACCGGCATACTCTGCGACATCGTATAACGTTACTGGT
TTCACATTCACCACCCTGAATTGACTCTCTTCCGGGCGCTATCATGCCATACCGCGAAAGGTTTTGCGCC
ATTCGATGGTGTCCGGGATCTCGACGCTCTCCCTTATGCGACTCCTGCATTAGGAAGCAGCCCAGTAGTA
GGTTGAGGCCGTTGAGCACCGCCGCCGCAAGGAATGGTGCATGCAAGGAGATGGCGCCCAACAGTCCCCC
GGCCACGGGGCCTGCCACCATACCCACGCCGAAACAAGCGCTCATGAGCCCGAAGTGGCGAGCCCGATCT
TCCCCATCGGTGATGTCGGCGATATAGGCGCCAGCAACCGCACCTGTGGCGCCGGTGATGCCGGCCACGA
TGCGTCCGGCGTAGAGGATCGAGATCGATCTCGATCCCGCGAAATTAATACGACTCACTATAGGGGAATT
GTGAGCGGATAACAATTCCCCTCTAGAAATAATTTTGTTTAACTTTAAGAAGGAGATATACCATGGCAAG
CTGGAGCCACCCGCAGTTCGAAAAGGGTGCAGATGACGACGACAAGGTACCGGTGAAGGAAAGCCTTAAA
GATAGGATAAGATTGTGGAAAAGGCTGTATGTAAACGCCTTTGAGAATGCCCTAAACGCTATCCCAAACG
TTAAGGGTGTTCTTCTGGCATATAACACCAACATTGATGCCATAAAATACTTAGACAAGGACGATCTAGA
AAAGAGAGTAACCGAAATAGGGAAAGAGAAGGTTTTTGAAATTATTGAAAATCCACCTGAAAAGATCTCC
TCCATTGAAGAGCTTCTTGGTGGAATATTGAGGAGCATAAAACTTGGCAAGGCTATGGAGTGGTTTGTAG
AGAGTGAGGAAGTGAGGAGATACTTAAGGGAATGGGGATGGGATGAGCTGAGAATAGGAGGGCAGGCAGG
GATAATGGCGAACCTTCTTGGGGGAGTGTATAGAATTCCAACGATTGTTCATGTTCCTCAGAATCCAAAG
CTTCAGGCGGAGTTGTTTGTAGATGGTCCTATTTATGTCCCCGTCTTTGAAGGAAATAAGTTGAAGCTAG
TTCACCCTAAAGATGCCATTGCAGAGGAAGAAGAGTTAATCCACTACATATATGAATTTCCCAGAGGTTT
TCAGGTTTTTGATGTTCAAGCACCAAGAGAGAATAGATTCATAGCCAATGCCGATGACTACAACGCGAGG
GTCTACATGAGAAGGGAATTCAGAGAAGGCTTTGAGGAAATTACCAGAAATGTTGAGCTAGCGATAATAA
GCGGGCTGCAGGTTTTAAAGGAATACTATCCCGACGGAACAACATACAGAGATGTTCTTGATAGAGTCGA
AAGTCATTTGAATATCCTCAACCGCTACAACGTGAAGAGCCATTTTGAATTTGCATATACTGCAAACAGA
AGGGTTAGGGAGGCACTTGTAGAGCTTTTACCGAAGTTCACAAGCGTCGGCCTTAATGAAGTAGAACTTG
CCTCAATAATGGAGATAATAGGAGACGAGGAGCTGGCAAAAGAAGTTCTGGAGGGACATATCTTCTCAGT
CATAGATGCGATGAATGTTTTAATGGACGAGACAGGAATTGAGAGAATTCACTTCCACACCTACGGCTAC
TACCTCGCCCTAACTCAATACAGAGGAGAAGAGGTAAGAGATGCTCTGCTCTTTGCATCCCTCGCTGCAG
CTGCCAAAGCCATGAAAGGAAACCTTGAAAGAATAGAGCAGATTAGAGATGCCCTAAGTGTACCAACAAA
TGAAAGGGCAATAGTGCTTGAAGAAGAACTTGAAAAGGAGTTCACAGAATTTGAGAACGGCCTTATTGAT
ATGGTGGACAGACAACTTGCTTTTGTGCCAACAAAGATTGTAGCATCTCCCAAGAGCACCGTTGGAATTG
GAGATACCATTTCAAGCTCTGCTTTTGTCAGTGAATTTGGCATGAGGAAAAGGAA
